Addgene plasmid #172862: pAG657 H2B-pFAST
Purpose: Expresses pFAST fused to zebrafish histone H2B in mammalian cells
Depositing lab: Arnaud Gautier. Depositing organization: Sorbonne Université. Publication: Engineering of a fluorescent chemogenetic reporter with tunable color for advanced live-cell imaging. Benaissa H, Ounoughi K, Aujard I, Fischer E, Goiame R, Nguyen J, Tebo AG, Li C, Le Saux T, Bertolin G, Tramier M, Danglot L, Pietrancosta N, Morin X, Jullien L, Gautier A. Nat Commun. 2021 Nov 30;12(1):6989. doi: 10.1038/s41467-021-27334-0. PubMed 34848727.
Backbone
  Vector backbone: pIRES
  Backbone size w/o insert (bp): 3966
  Total vector size (bp): 4785
  Vector type: Mammalian Expression
  Selectable markers: Neomycin (select with G418)
Growth in bacteria
  Bacterial resistance: Kanamycin, 50 μg/mL
  Growth temperature: 37°C
  Growth strain: DH5alpha
  Copy number: High Copy
Gene/Insert
  Gene/Insert name: H2B-pFAST (alt name: pFAST fused to zebrafish H2B)
  Species: Synthetic
  Insert size (bp): 819
  Promoter: CMV
  Tag / fusion protein: Myc tag (C terminal on insert)
  Cloning method: Gibson Cloning
  Sequencing primers: 5′ CGCAAATGGGCGGTAGGCGTG
Terms and licenses: Academic/Nonprofit Terms; Industry Terms: Not Available to Industry
Depositor comments: Please visit https://www.biorxiv.org/content/10.1101/2021.01.29.428635v2 for bioRxiv preprint.
How to cite: pAG657 H2B-pFAST was a gift from Arnaud Gautier (Addgene plasmid # 172862 ; http://n2t.net/addgene:172862 ; RRID:Addgene_172862)
