[The description below was written by a language model from this plasmid's Addgene catalogue record and pLannotate feature annotations shown in this document.]
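Description:
pAG657 H2B-pFAST is a 4,785 bp mammalian expression plasmid that produces a nuclear, chromatin-bound version of the chemogenetic fluorescent reporter pFAST. The backbone is recorded as pIRES, although the feature table shows no IRES element. The annotated layout is instead a simple single-cistron expression vector. It is maintained in E. coli at high copy through a ColE1/pUC-type origin, and it also carries an f1 origin. A single NeoR/KanR (Tn5 aminoglycoside phosphotransferase) gene sits behind tandem bacterial (AmpR-type) and SV40 early promoters and ends in an HSV TK polyadenylation signal. This one marker gives kanamycin resistance in bacteria and G418 selection in mammalian cells. A few short annotated fragments (RSF ori, ble, bGH poly(A), SV40 large T antigen) appear to be backbone remnants rather than functional parts.

The payload is an 819 bp synthetic insert, assembled by Gibson cloning, placed downstream of the CMV enhancer and immediate early promoter and followed by the SV40 poly(A) signal. It encodes zebrafish histone H2B fused at its C terminus to pFAST, with a Myc epitope tag at the end of the fusion. The automated annotation labels the histone as a chicken H2B and the tag as Y-FAST. These are probably nearest-homologue matches, since H2B is highly conserved and pFAST is an engineered member of the FAST family derived from photoactive yellow protein. FAST-type tags are not fluorescent alone and light up only when they bind a cell-permeant fluorogen. The associated publication describes pFAST as a reporter whose colour can be tuned. Fusing it to H2B directs the signal to nucleosomes, so the construct serves as a nuclear and chromatin marker for live-cell imaging in transfected mammalian cells.
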