Features (pLannotate 1.2.2; 17 found; start..end, strand, type, name):
     25..84      +  rep_origin     RSF ori (fragment): Plasmids containing the RSF 1030 origin of replication can be propagated in E. coli cells that contain additional plasmids with compatible origins.
    152..455     +  enhancer       CMV enhancer: human cytomegalovirus immediate early enhancer
    456..659     +  promoter       CMV promoter: human cytomegalovirus (CMV) immediate early promoter
    682..705     +  misc_feature   MCS (fragment): multiple cloning site
    718..1095    +  CDS            H2B-VIII: H2B8_CHICK - Experimental evidence at protein level: Swiss-Prot protein existence level 1. Core component of nucleosome. Nucleosomes wrap and compact DNA into chromatin, limiting DNA accessibility to the cellular machineries which require DNA as a template. Histones thereby play a central role in transcription regulation, DNA repair, DNA replication and chromosomal stability. DNA accessibility is regulated via a complex set of post-translational modifications of histones, also called histone code, and nucleosome remodeling. From Gallus gallus (Chicken).
   1126..1500    +  CDS            Y-FAST: small protein tag, derived from photoactive yellow protein, that allows in vivo fluorescent labeling by addition of a cell-permeant fluorogen (Plamont et al., 2016)
   1510..1536    +  CDS            Myc (fragment): Myc (human c-Myc proto-oncogene) epitope tag
   1558..1641    +  CDS            large T antigen (fragment): large T antigen from SV40 (simian virus 40)
   1664..1785    +  polyA_signal   SV40 poly(A) signal: SV40 polyadenylation signal
   1819..2247    -  rep_origin     f1 ori (sequence partly withheld): f1 bacteriophage origin of replication; arrow indicates direction of (+) strand synthesis
   2274..2378    +  promoter       AmpR promoter: bla
   2380..2737    +  promoter       SV40 promoter: SV40 enhancer and early promoter
   2772..3566    +  CDS            NeoR/KanR: aminoglycoside phosphotransferase from Tn5; aph(3')-II (or nptII); confers resistance to neomycin, kanamycin, and G418 (Geneticin®)
   3587..3739    +  CDS            ble (fragment): BLE_KLEPN - Experimental evidence at protein level: Swiss-Prot protein existence level 1. Binding protein with a strong affinity to the bleomycin family of antibiotics. Binds to CL990; an antimitotic-antibiotic compound. From Klebsiella pneumoniae.
   3798..3845    +  polyA_signal   HSV TK poly(A) signal: herpes simplex virus thymidine kinase polyadenylation signal (Cole and Stacy, 1985)
   3936..3952    -  polyA_signal   bGH poly(A) signal (fragment): bovine growth hormone polyadenylation signal
   4174..4762    +  rep_origin     ori: high-copy-number ColE1/pMB1/pBR322/pUC origin of replication
>Addgene plasmid #172862 | pAG657 H2B-pFAST | addgene full sequence | sequence record 353710 | Addgene NGS Result
ACGGTTCCTGGCCTTTTGCTGGCCTTTTGCTCACATGTTCTTTCCTGCGTTATCCCCTGATTCTGTGGAT
AACCGTATTACCGCCATGCATTAGTTATTAATAGTAATCAATTACGGGGTCATTAGTTCATAGCCCATAT
ATGGAGTTCCGCGTTACATAACTTACGGTAAATGGCCCGCCTGGCTGACCGCCCAACGACCCCCGCCCAT
TGACGTCAATAATGACGTATGTTCCCATAGTAACGCCAATAGGGACTTTCCATTGACGTCAATGGGTGGA
GTATTTACGGTAAACTGCCCACTTGGCAGTACATCAAGTGTATCATATGCCAAGTACGCCCCCTATTGAC
GTCAATGACGGTAAATGGCCCGCCTGGCATTATGCCCAGTACATGACCTTATGGGACTTTCCTACTTGGC
AGTACATCTACGTATTAGTCATCGCTATTACCATGGTGATGCGGTTTTGGCAGTACATCAATGGGCGTGG
ATAGCGGTTTGACTCACGGGGATTTCCAAGTCTCCACCCCATTGACGTCAATGGGAGTTTGTTTTGGCAC
CAAAATCAACGGGACTTTCCAAAATGTCGTAACAACTCCGCCCCATTGACGCAAATGGGCGGTAGGCGTG
TACGGTGGGAGGTCTATATAAGCAGAGCTGGTTTAGTGAACCGTCAGATCCGCTAGCGCTACCGGACTCA
GATCTGAATTCGCCACCATGCCCGAACCTGCGAAGTCAGCGCCCGCTCCCAAAAAAGGCTCTAAAAAAGC
TGTCGCCAAGACCCAGAAGAAGGGGGATAAGAAAAGGCGTAAGACCAGGAAAGAGAGTTACGCCATTTAC
GTGTACAAAGTACTAAAACAAGTCCACCCGGACACTGGCATCTCCTCAAAGGCGATGGGCATTATGAACT
CATTTGTAAACGACATCTTCGAGCGCATCGCCGGAGAAGCGTCGCGCCTGGCGCATTACAACAAGCGCTC
CACTATCACATCCCGGGAGATCCAGACGGCCGTGCGCCTGCTCCTGCCCGGAGAACTGGCCAAACACGCT
GTGTCTGAGGGCACAAAGGCCGTGACCAAGTACACCAGCTCCAAGGGCGGAGGCTCCGGAGGCGGATCTG
CCACCATGGAGCATGTTGCCTTTGGCAGTGAGGACATCGAGAACACTCTGGCCAATATGGACGACGAACA
ACTGGATAGGTTGGCCTTTGGCGTAATTCAGCTCGATGGTGACGGGAATATCCTGCTGTACAATGCTGCT
GAAGGGGACATCACTGGCAGAGATCCCAAACAGGTGATTGGGAAGAACTTCTTCAAGGATGTTGCACCTG
GAACGGATACTCCCGAGTTTTACGGCAAATTCAAGGAAGGCGCAGCGTCAGGGAATCTGAACACCATGTT
CGAATGGACGATACCGACAAGCAGGGGACCAACCAAGGTCAAGGTGCACTTGAAGAAAGCCCTTTCCGGT
GACAGATATTGGGTCTTTGTGAAACGGGTGGGATCCGAACAAAAGCTTATTTCTGAAGAGGACTTGTAAT
AGGCGGCCGCGACTCTAGATCATAATCAGCCATACCACATTTGTAGAGGTTTTACTTGCTTTAAAAAACC
TCCCACACCTCCCCCTGAACCTGAAACATAAAATGAATGCAATTGTTGTTGTTAACTTGTTTATTGCAGC
TTATAATGGTTACAAATAAAGCAATAGCATCACAAATTTCACAAATAAAGCATTTTTTTCACTGCATTCT
AGTTGTGGTTTGTCCAAACTCATCAATGTATCTTAAGGCGTAAATTGTAAGCGTTAATATTTTGTTAAAA
TTCGCGTTAAATTTTTGTTAAATCAGCTCATTTTTTAACCAATAGGCCGAAATCGGCAAAATCCCTTATA
AATCAAAAGAATAGACCGAGATAGGGT
[37 nt withheld, positions 1918-1954]
AAAGAACGTGGACTCCAACGTCAAAGG
[49 nt withheld, positions 1982-2030]
T
[91 nt withheld, positions 2032-2122]
G
[124 nt withheld, positions 2124-2247]
CAGGTGGCACTTTTCGGGGAAATGTGCGCGGAACCCCTATTTGTTTATTTTTCTAAATACATTCAAATAT
GTATCCGCTCATGAGACAATAACCCTGATAAATGCTTCAATAATATTGAAAAAGGAAGAGTCCTGAGGCG
GAAAGAACCAGCTGTGGAATGTGTGTCAGTTAGGGTGTGGAAAGTCCCCAGGCTCCCCAGCAGGCAGAAG
TATGCAAAGCATGCATCTCAATTAGTCAGCAACCAGGTGTGGAAAGTCCCCAGGCTCCCCAGCAGGCAGA
AGTATGCAAAGCATGCATCTCAATTAGTCAGCAACCATAGTCCCGCCCCTAACTCCGCCCATCCCGCCCC
TAACTCCGCCCAGTTCCGCCCATTCTCCGCCCCATGGCTGACTAATTTTTTTTATTTATGCAGAGGCCGA
GGCCGCCTCGGCCTCTGAGCTATTCCAGAAGTAGTGAGGAGGCTTTTTTGGAGGCCTAGGCTTTTGCAAA
GATCGATCAAGAGACAGGATGAGGATCGTTTCGCATGATTGAACAAGATGGATTGCACGCAGGTTCTCCG
GCCGCTTGGGTGGAGAGGCTATTCGGCTATGACTGGGCACAACAGACAATCGGCTGCTCTGATGCCGCCG
TGTTCCGGCTGTCAGCGCAGGGGCGCCCGGTTCTTTTTGTCAAGACCGACCTGTCCGGTGCCCTGAATGA
ACTGCAAGACGAGGCAGCGCGGCTATCGTGGCTGGCCACGACGGGCGTTCCTTGCGCAGCTGTGCTCGAC
GTTGTCACTGAAGCGGGAAGGGACTGGCTGCTATTGGGCGAAGTGCCGGGGCAGGATCTCCTGTCATCTC
ACCTTGCTCCTGCCGAGAAAGTATCCATCATGGCTGATGCAATGCGGCGGCTGCATACGCTTGATCCGGC
TACCTGCCCATTCGACCACCAAGCGAAACATCGCATCGAGCGAGCACGTACTCGGATGGAAGCCGGTCTT
GTCGATCAGGATGATCTGGACGAAGAGCATCAGGGGCTCGCGCCAGCCGAACTGTTCGCCAGGCTCAAGG
CGAGCATGCCCGACGGCGAGGATCTCGTCGTGACCCATGGCGATGCCTGCTTGCCGAATATCATGGTGGA
AAATGGCCGCTTTTCTGGATTCATCGACTGTGGCCGGCTGGGTGTGGCGGACCGCTATCAGGACATAGCG
TTGGCTACCCGTGATATTGCTGAAGAGCTTGGCGGCGAATGGGCTGACCGCTTCCTCGTGCTTTACGGTA
TCGCCGCTCCCGATTCGCAGCGCATCGCCTTCTATCGCCTTCTTGACGAGTTCTTCTGAGCGGGACTCTG
GGGTTCGAAATGACCGACCAAGCGACGCCCAACCTGCCATCACGAGATTTCGATTCCACCGCCGCCTTCT
ATGAAAGGTTGGGCTTCGGAATCGTTTTCCGGGACGCCGGCTGGATGATCCTCCAGCGCGGGGATCTCAT
GCTGGAGTTCTTCGCCCACCCTAGGGGGAGGCTAACTGAAACACGGAAGGAGACAATACCGGAAGGAACC
CGCGCTATGACGGCAATAAAAAGACAGAATAAAACGCACGGTGTTGGGTCGTTTGTTCATAAACGCGGGG
TTCGGTCCCAGGGCTGGCACTCTGTCGATACCCCACCGAGACCCCATTGGGGCCAATACGCCCGCGTTTC
TTCCTTTTCCCCACCCCACCCCCCAAGTTCGGGTGAAGGCCCAGGGCTCGCAGCCAACGTCGGGGCGGCA
GGCCCTGCCATAGCCTCAGGTTACTCATATATACTTTAGATTGATTTAAAACTTCATTTTTAATTTAAAA
GGATCTAGGTGAAGATCCTTTTTGATAATCTCATGACCAAAATCCCTTAACGTGAGTTTTCGTTCCACTG
AGCGTCAGACCCCGTAGAAAAGATCAAAGGATCTTCTTGAGATCCTTTTTTTCTGCGCGTAATCTGCTGC
TTGCAAACAAAAAAACCACCGCTACCAGCGGTGGTTTGTTTGCCGGATCAAGAGCTACCAACTCTTTTTC
CGAAGGTAACTGGCTTCAGCAGAGCGCAGATACCAAATACTGTTCTTCTAGTGTAGCCGTAGTTAGGCCA
CCACTTCAAGAACTCTGTAGCACCGCCTACATACCTCGCTCTGCTAATCCTGTTACCAGTGGCTGCTGCC
AGTGGCGATAAGTCGTGTCTTACCGGGTTGGACTCAAGACGATAGTTACCGGATAAGGCGCAGCGGTCGG
GCTGAACGGGGGGTTCGTGCACACAGCCCAGCTTGGAGCGAACGACCTACACCGAACTGAGATACCTACA
GCGTGAGCTATGAGAAAGCGCCACGCTTCCCGAAGGGAGAAAGGCGGACAGGTATCCGGTAAGCGGCAGG
GTCGGAACAGGAGAGCGCACGAGGGAGCTTCCAGGGGGAAACGCCTGGTATCTTTATAGTCCTGTCGGGT
TTCGCCACCTCTGACTTGAGCGTCGATTTTTGTGATGCTCGTCAGGGGGGCGGAGCCTATGGAAAAACGC
CAGCAACGCGGCCTTTTT
